>Addgene plasmid #141821 | TFORF1371 | addgene full sequence | sequence record 454918 | Addgene NGS Result
TTAATGTAGTCTTATGCAATACTCTTGTAGTCTTGCAACATGGTAACGATGAGTTAGCAACATGCCTTAC
AAGGAGAGAAAAAGCACCGTGCATGCCGATTGGTGGAAGTAAGGTGGTACGATCGTGCCTTATTAGGAAG
GCAACAGACGGGTCTGACATGGATTGGACGAACCACTGAATTGCCGCATTGCAGAGATATTGTATTTAAG
TGCCTAGCTCGATACATAAACGGGTCTCTCTGGTTAGACCAGATCTGAGCCTGGGAGCTCTCTGGCTAAC
TAGGGAACCCACTGCTTAAGCCTCAATAAAGCTTGCCTTGAGTGCTTCAAGTAGTGTGTGCCCGTCTGTT
GTGTGACTCTGGTAACTAGAGATCCCTCAGACCCTTTTAGTCAGTGTGGAAAATCTCTAGCAGTGGCGCC
CGAACAGGGACTTGAAAGCGAAAGGGAAACCAGAGGAGCTCTCTCGACGCAGGACTCGGCTTGCTGAAGC
GCGCACGGCAAGAGGCGAGGGGCGGCGACTGGTGAGTACGCCAAAAATTTTGACTAGCGGAGGCTAGAAG
GAGAGAGATGGGTGCGAGAGCGTCAGTATTAAGCGGGGGAGAATTAGATCGCGATGGGAAAAAATTCGGT
TAAGGCCAGGGGGAAAGAAAAAATATAAATTAAAACATATAGTATGGGCAAGCAGGGAGCTAGAACGATT
CGCAGTTAATCCTGGCCTGTTAGAAACATCAGAAGGCTGTAGACAAATACTGGGACAGCTACAACCATCC
CTTCAGACAGGATCAGAAGAACTTAGATCATTATATAATACAGTAGCAACCCTCTATTGTGTGCATCAAA
GGATAGAGATAAAAGACACCAAGGAAGCTTTAGACAAGATAGAGGAAGAGCAAAACAAAAGTAAGACCAC
CGCACAGCAAGCGGCCGCTGATCTTCAGACCTGGAGGAGGAGATATGAGGGACAATTGGAGAAGTGAATT
ATATAAATATAAAGTAGTAAAAATTGAACCATTAGGAGTAGCACCCACCAAGGCAAAGAGAAGAGTGGTG
CAGAGAGAAAAAAGAGCAGTGGGAATAGGAGCTTTGTTCCTTGGGTTCTTGGGAGCAGCAGGAAGCACTA
TGGGCGCAGCGTCAATGACGCTGACGGTACAGGCCAGACAATTATTGTCTGGTATAGTGCAGCAGCAGAA
CAATTTGCTGAGGGCTATTGAGGCGCAACAGCATCTGTTGCAACTCACAGTCTGGGGCATCAAGCAGCTC
CAGGCAAGAATCCTGGCTGTGGAAAGATACCTAAAGGATCAACAGCTCCTGGGGATTTGGGGTTGCTCTG
GAAAACTCATTTGCACCACTGCTGTGCCTTGGAATGCTAGTTGGAGTAATAAATCTCTGGAACAGATTTG
GAATCACACGACCTGGATGGAGTGGGACAGAGAAATTAACAATTACACAAGCTTAATACACTCCTTAATT
GAAGAATCGCAAAACCAGCAAGAAAAGAATGAACAAGAATTATTGGAATTAGATAAATGGGCAAGTTTGT
GGAATTGGTTTAACATAACAAATTGGCTGTGGTATATAAAATTATTCATAATGATAGTAGGAGGCTTGGT
AGGTTTAAGAATAGTTTTTGCTGTACTTTCTATAGTGAATAGAGTTAGGCAGGGATATTCACCATTATCG
TTTCAGACCCACCTCCCAACCCCGAGGGGACCCATGCATTGCATCTCAATTAGTCAGCAACCAGGTGTGG
AAAGTCCCCAGGCTCCCCAGCAGGCAGAAGTATGCAAAGCATGCGTCTCAATTAGTCAGCAACCATAGTC
CCGCCCCTAACTCCGCCCATCCCGCCCCTAACTCCGCCCAGTTCCGCCCATTCTCCGCCCCATGGCTGAC
TAATTTTTTTTATTTATGCAGAGGCCGAGGCCGCCTCGGCCTCTGAGCTATTCCAGAAGTAGTGAGGAGG
CTTTTTTGGAGGCCTAGGCTTTTGCAAAAAGCTTTCTAGAGGTACCACCGGAGCTTACCATGACCGAGTA
CAAGCCCACGGTGCGCCTCGCCACCCGCGACGACGTCCCCAGGGCCGTACGCACCCTCGCCGCCGCGTTC
GCCGACTACCCCGCCACGCGCCACACCGTCGATCCGGACCGCCACATCGAGCGGGTCACCGAGCTGCAAG
AACTCTTCCTCACGCGCGTCGGGCTCGACATCGGCAAGGTGTGGGTCGCGGACGACGGCGCCGCCGTGGC
GGTCTGGACCACGCCGGAGAGCGTCGAAGCGGGGGCGGTGTTCGCCGAGATCGGCCCGCGCATGGCCGAG
TTGAGCGGTTCCCGGCTGGCCGCGCAGCAACAGATGGAAGGCCTCCTGGCGCCGCACCGGCCCAAGGAGC
CCGCGTGGTTCCTGGCCACCGTCGGCGTCTCGCCCGACCACCAGGGCAAGGGTCTGGGCAGCGCCGTCGT
GCTCCCCGGAGTGGAGGCGGCCGAGCGCGCCGGGGTGCCCGCCTTCCTGGAGACCTCCGCGCCCCGCAAC
CTCCCCTTCTACGAGCGGCTCGGCTTCACCGTCACCGCCGACGTCGAGGTGCCCGAAGGACCGCGCACCT
GGTGCATGACCCGCAAGCCCGGTGCCAGTTAACGAATTCTAGATCTTGAGACAAATGGCAGTATTCATCC
ACAATTTTAAAAGAAAAGGGGGGATTGGGGGGTACAGTGCAGGGGAAAGAATAGTAGACATAATAGCAAC
AGACATACAAACTAAAGAATTACAAAAACAAATTACAAAAATTCAAAATTTTCGGGTTTATTACAGGGAC
AGCAGAGATCCACTTTGGCGCCGGCTCGAGGCCTGCAGGTGCAAAGATGGATAAAGTTTTAAACAGAGAG
GAATCTTTGCAGCTAATGGACCTTCTAGGTCTTGAAAGGAGTGGGAATTGGCTCCGGTGCCCGTCAGTGG
GCAGAGCGCACATCGCCCACAGTCCCCGAGAAGTTGGGGGGAGGGGTCGGCAATTGAACCGGTGCCTAGA
GAAGGTGGCGCGGGGTAAACTGGGAAAGTGATGTCGTGTACTGGCTCCGCCTTTTTCCCGAGGGTGGGGG
AGAACCGTATATAAGTGCAGTAGTCGCCGTGAACGTTCTTTTTCGCAACGGGTTTGCCGCCAGAACACAG
GTAAGTGCCGTGTGTGGTTCCCGCGGGCCTGGCCTCTTTACGGGTTATGGCCCTTGCGTGCCTTGAATTA
CTTCCACCTGGCTGCAGTACGTGATTCTTGATCCCGAGCTTCGGGTTGGAAGTGGGTGGGAGAGTTCGAG
GCCTTGCGCTTAAGGAGCCCCTTCGCCTCGTGCTTGAGTTGAGGCCTGGCCTGGGCGCTGGGGCCGCCGC
GTGCGAATCTGGTGGCACCTTCGCGCCTGTCTCGCTGCTTTCGATAAGTCTCTAGCCATTTAAAATTTTT
GATGACCTGCTGCGACGCTTTTTTTCTGGCAAGATAGTCTTGTAAATGCGGGCCAAGATCTGCACACTGG
TATTTCGGTTTTTGGGGCCGCGGGCGGCGACGGGGCCCGTGCGTCCCAGCGCACATGTTCGGCGAGGCGG
GGCCTGCGAGCGCGGCCACCGAGAATCGGACGGGGGTAGTCTCAAGCTGGCCGGCCTGCTCTGGTGCCTG
GCCTCGCGCCGCCGTGTATCGCCCCGCCCTGGGCGGCAAGGCTGGCCCGGTCGGCACCAGTTGCGTGAGC
GGAAAGATGGCCGCTTCCCGGCCCTGCTGCAGGGAGCTCAAAATGGAGGACGCGGCGCTCGGGAGAGCGG
GCGGGTGAGTCACCCACACAAAGGAAAAGGGCCTTTCCGTCCTCAGCCGTCGCTTCATGTGACTCCACGG
AGTACCGGGCGCCGTCCAGGCACCTCGATTAGTTCTCGAGCTTTTGGAGTACGTCGTCTTTAGGTTGGGG
GGAGGGGTTTTATGCGATGGAGTTTCCCCACACTGAGTGGGTGGAGACTGAAGTTAGGCCAGCTTGGCAC
TTGATGTAATTCTCCTTGGAATTTGCCCTTTTTGAGTTTGGATCTTGGTTCATTCTCAAGCCTCAGACAG
TGGTTCAAAGTTTTTTTCTTCCATTTCAGGTGTCGTGAGGCTAGCACCGCCACCATGGAAAGAATTCTAA
GTCAAGGCCCTGTGTATTCCAGTTTTAAAGGAGGCTGGAAATGCAAGGATCATACTGAGATGCTGCAAGA
AAATCAGGGATGTATTAGGAAAGTAACAGTCTCTCATCAAGAAGCCCTGGCTCAACATATGAATATCAGT
ACTGTGGAGAGGCCCTATGGATGCCATGAATGTGGAAAAACTTTTGGTCGACGCTTTTCCCTGGTGTTAC
ACCAGAGGACTCATACTGGAGAGAAACCATATGCATGTAAGGAATGTGGCAAAACCTTTAGCCAGATTTC
AAACCTTGTGAAACACCAAATGATACATACTGGAAAGAAACCCCATGAGTGTAAGGACTGTAATAAAACA
TTCAGTTACCTTTCATTTCTTATTGAACACCAGAGAACGCACACTGGGGAGAAACCTTATGAATGTACTG
AGTGTGGAAAGGCCTTTAGCCGTGCCTCCAACCTCACTCGACATCAAAGAATTCACATAGGAAAGAAACA
ATATATATGTAGGAAATGTGGTAAAGCATTTAGCAGTGGCTCAGAACTCATTCGCCACCAGATTACACAT
ACTGGAGAGAAACCTTATGAATGCATTGAATGTGGGAAGGCATTTCGCCGTTTCTCACACCTTACTCGAC
ATCAGAGCATCCATACAACCAAAACCCCGTATGAATGTAATGAATGTAGGAAAGCTTTCCGTTGTCACTC
ATTCCTTATTAAACATCAGAGAATTCATGCTGGAGAAAAGCTCTATGAATGTGATGAATGTGGTAAAGTT
TTCACTTGGCATGCATCCCTTATTCAACATACGAAGAGTCACACTGGAGAGAAACCCTATGCGTGTGCTG
AATGTGATAAAGCCTTCAGCCGGAGCTTTTCCCTCATTCTACATCAGAGAACTCATACTGGAGAGAAACC
CTATGTATGTAAGGTATGCAACAAATCCTTCAGCTGGAGCTCAAACCTTGCTAAACATCAGAGGACACAC
ACTCTTGACAACCCCTATGAATATGAAAATTCATTTAATTACCACTCATTCCTTACTGAACACCAGTAGT
AATGAACTAGTCCGTAACTTGAAAGTATTTCGATTTCTTGGCTTTATATATCTTGTGGAAAGGACGAAGC
GACGTTCATTGGTGTCCGTAAACGCGTTAAGTCGACAATCAACCTCTGGATTACAAAATTTGTGAAAGAT
TGACTGGTATTCTTAACTATGTTGCTCCTTTTACGCTATGTGGATACGCTGCTTTAATGCCTTTGTATCA
TGCTATTGCTTCCCGTATGGCTTTCATTTTCTCCTCCTTGTATAAATCCTGGTTGCTGTCTCTTTATGAG
GAGTTGTGGCCCGTTGTCAGGCAACGTGGCGTGGTGTGCACTGTGTTTGCTGACGCAACCCCCACTGGTT
GGGGCATTGCCACCACCTGTCAGCTCCTTTCCGGGACTTTCGCTTTCCCCCTCCCTATTGCCACGGCGGA
ACTCATCGCCGCCTGCCTTGCCCGCTGCTGGACAGGGGCTCGGCTGTTGGGCACTGACAATTCCGTGGTG
TTGTCGGGGAAATCATCGTCCTTTCCTTGGCTGCTCGCCTGTGTTGCCACCTGGATTCTGCGCGGGACGT
CCTTCTGCTACGTCCCTTCGGCCCTCAATCCAGCGGACCTTCCTTCCCGCGGCCTGCTGCCGGCTCTGCG
GCCTCTTCCGCGTCTTCGCCTTCGCCCTCAGACGAGTCGGATCTCCCTTTGGGCCGCCTCCCCGCGTCGA
CTTTAAGACCAATGACTTACAAGGCAGCTGTAGATCTTAGCCACTTTTTAAAAGAAAAGGGGGGACTGGA
AGGGCTAATTCACTCCCAACGAAGACAAGATCTGCTTTTTGCTTGTACTGGGTCTCTCTGGTTAGACCAG
ATCTGAGCCTGGGAGCTCTCTGGCTAACTAGGGAACCCACTGCTTAAGCCTCAATAAAGCTTGCCTTGAG
TGCTTCAAGTAGTGTGTGCCCGTCTGTTGTGTGACTCTGGTAACTAGAGATCCCTCAGACCCTTTTAGTC
AGTGTGGAAAATCTCTAGCAGTACGTATAGTAGTTCATGTCATCTTATTATTCAGTATTTATAACTTGCA
AAGAAATGAATATCAGAGAGTGAGAGGAACTTGTTTATTGCAGCTTATAATGGTTACAAATAAAGCAATA
GCATCACAAATTTCACAAATAAAGCATTTTTTTCACTGCATTCTAGTTGTGGTTTGTCCAAACTCATCAA
TGTATCTTATCATGTCTGGCTCTAGCTATCCCGCCCCTAACTCCGCCCATCCCGCCCCTAACTCCGCCCA
GTTCCGCCCATTCTCCGCCCCATGGCTGACTAATTTTTTTTATTTATGCAGAGGCCGAGGCCGCCTCGGC
CTCTGAGCTATTCCAGAAGTAGTGAGGAGGCTTTTTTGGAGGCCTAGGGACGTACCCAATTCGCCCTATA
GTGAGTCGTATTACGCGCGCTCACTGGCCGTCGTTTTACAACGTCGTGACTGGGAAAACCCTGGCGTTAC
CCAACTTAATCGCCTTGCAGCACATCCCCCTTTCGCCAGCTGGCGTAATAGCGAAGAGGCCCGCACCGAT
CGCCCTTCCCAACAGTTGCGCAGCCTGAATGGCGAATGGG
[124 nt withheld, positions 6761-6884]
C
[91 nt withheld, positions 6886-6976]
A
[49 nt withheld, positions 6978-7026]
CCTTTGACGTTGGAGTCCACGTTCTTT
[37 nt withheld, positions 7054-7090]
ACCCTATCTCGGTCTATTCTTTTGATTTATAAGGGATTTTGCCGATTTCGGCCTATTGGTTAAAAAATGA
GCTGATTTAACAAAAATTTAACGCGAATTTTAACAAAATATTAACGCTTACAATTTAGGTGGCACTTTTC
GGGGAAATGTGCGCGGAACCCCTATTTGTTTATTTTTCTAAATACATTCAAATATGTATCCGCTCATGAG
ACAATAACCCTGATAAATGCTTCAATAATATTGAAAAAGGAAGAGTATGAGTATTCAACATTTCCGTGTC
GCCCTTATTCCCTTTTTTGCGGCATTTTGCCTTCCTGTTTTTGCTCACCCAGAAACGCTGGTGAAAGTAA
AAGATGCTGAAGATCAGTTGGGTGCACGAGTGGGTTACATCGAACTGGATCTCAACAGCGGTAAGATCCT
TGAGAGTTTTCGCCCCGAAGAACGTTTTCCAATGATGAGCACTTTTAAAGTTCTGCTATGTGGCGCGGTA
TTATCCCGTATTGACGCCGGGCAAGAGCAACTCGGTCGCCGCATACACTATTCTCAGAATGACTTGGTTG
AGTACTCACCAGTCACAGAAAAGCATCTTACGGATGGCATGACAGTAAGAGAATTATGCAGTGCTGCCAT
AACCATGAGTGATAACACTGCGGCCAACTTACTTCTGACAACGATCGGAGGACCGAAGGAGCTAACCGCT
TTTTTGCACAACATGGGGGATCATGTAACTCGCCTTGATCGTTGGGAACCGGAGCTGAATGAAGCCATAC
CAAACGACGAGCGTGACACCACGATGCCTGTAGCAATGGCAACAACGTTGCGCAAACTATTAACTGGCGA
ACTACTTACTCTAGCTTCCCGGCAACAATTAATAGACTGGATGGAGGCGGATAAAGTTGCAGGACCACTT
CTGCGCTCGGCCCTTCCGGCTGGCTGGTTTATTGCTGATAAATCTGGAGCCGGTGAGCGTGGGTCTCGCG
GTATCATTGCAGCACTGGGGCCAGATGGTAAGCCCTCCCGTATCGTAGTTATCTACACGACGGGGAGTCA
GGCAACTATGGATGAACGAAATAGACAGATCGCTGAGATAGGTGCCTCACTGATTAAGCATTGGTAACTG
TCAGACCAAGTTTACTCATATATACTTTAGATTGATTTAAAACTTCATTTTTAATTTAAAAGGATCTAGG
TGAAGATCCTTTTTGATAATCTCATGACCAAAATCCCTTAACGTGAGTTTTCGTTCCACTGAGCGTCAGA
CCCCGTAGAAAAGATCAAAGGATCTTCTTGAGATCCTTTTTTTCTGCGCGTAATCTGCTGCTTGCAAACA
AAAAAACCACCGCTACCAGCGGTGGTTTGTTTGCCGGATCAAGAGCTACCAACTCTTTTTCCGAAGGTAA
CTGGCTTCAGCAGAGCGCAGATACCAAATACTGTTCTTCTAGTGTAGCCGTAGTTAGGCCACCACTTCAA
GAACTCTGTAGCACCGCCTACATACCTCGCTCTGCTAATCCTGTTACCAGTGGCTGCTGCCAGTGGCGAT
AAGTCGTGTCTTACCGGGTTGGACTCAAGACGATAGTTACCGGATAAGGCGCAGCGGTCGGGCTGAACGG
GGGGTTCGTGCACACAGCCCAGCTTGGAGCGAACGACCTACACCGAACTGAGATACCTACAGCGTGAGCT
ATGAGAAAGCGCCACGCTTCCCGAAGGGAGAAAGGCGGACAGGTATCCGGTAAGCGGCAGGGTCGGAACA
GGAGAGCGCACGAGGGAGCTTCCAGGGGGAAACGCCTGGTATCTTTATAGTCCTGTCGGGTTTCGCCACC
TCTGACTTGAGCGTCGATTTTTGTGATGCTCGTCAGGGGGGCGGAGCCTATGGAAAAACGCCAGCAACGC
GGCCTTTTTACGGTTCCTGGCCTTTTGCTGGCCTTTTGCTCACATGTTCTTTCCTGCGTTATCCCCTGAT
TCTGTGGATAACCGTATTACCGCCTTTGAGTGAGCTGATACCGCTCGCCGCAGCCGAACGACCGAGCGCA
GCGAGTCAGTGAGCGAGGAAGCGGAAGAGCGCCCAATACGCAAACCGCCTCTCCCCGCGCGTTGGCCGAT
TCATTAATGCAGCTGGCACGACAGGTTTCCCGACTGGAAAGCGGGCAGTGAGCGCAACGCAATTAATGTG
AGTTAGCTCACTCATTAGGCACCCCAGGCTTTACACTTTATGCTTCCGGCTCGTATGTTGTGTGGAATTG
TGAGCGGATAACAATTTCACACAGGAAACAGCTATGACCATGATTACGCCAAGCGCGCAATTAACCCTCA
CTAAAGGGAACAAAAGCTGGAGCTGCAAGC
Features (pLannotate 1.2.2; 31 found; start..end, strand, type, name):
      5..231     +  promoter       RSV promoter: Rous sarcoma virus enhancer/promoter
    232..412     +  LTR            5' LTR (truncated): truncated 5' long terminal repeat (LTR) from HIV-1
    459..584     +  misc_feature   HIV-1 Ψ: packaging signal of human immunodeficiency virus type 1
    568..931     +  CDS            HIV-1 gag (fragment): gag protein from human immunodeficiency virus 1; gag
   1077..1310    +  misc_feature   RRE: The Rev response element (RRE) of HIV-1 allows for Rev-dependent mRNA export from the nucleus to the cytoplasm.
   1687..1713    +  CDS            Rev (fragment): human immunodeficiency virus 1 (HIV-1) Rev protein; rev; enhances nuclear export of unspliced and incompletely spliced viral mRNAs
   1720..1743    +  promoter       SV40 promoter (fragment): SV40 early promoter
   1744..1815    +  promoter       SV40 promoter (fragment): SV40 enhancer and early promoter
   1839..1974    +  rep_origin     SV40 ori: SV40 origin of replication
   2020..2616    +  CDS            PuroR (fragment): puromycin N-acetyltransferase; pac from Streptomyces; confers resistance to puromycin
   2665..2782    +  misc_feature   cPPT/CTS: central polypurine tract and central termination sequence of HIV-1
   2847..2913    +  CDS            small t antigen (fragment): SV40 (simian virus 40) small t antigen
   2920..4098    +  promoter       EF-1α promoter: strong constitutive promoter for human elongation factor EF-1α
   4115..4351    +  CDS            ZNF140 (fragment): ZN140_HUMAN - Experimental evidence at protein level: Swiss-Prot protein existence level 1. May be involved in transcriptional regulation as a repressor. From Homo sapiens (Human).
   5192..5245    +  promoter       U6 promoter (fragment): RNA polymerase III promoter for human U6 snRNA
   5287..5875    +  misc_feature   WPRE: woodchuck hepatitis virus posttranscriptional regulatory element
   5926..5945    +  misc_feature   cPPT/CTS (fragment): central polypurine tract and central termination sequence of HIV-1
   5947..6180    +  LTR            3' LTR (ΔU3): self-inactivating 3' long terminal repeat (LTR) from HIV-1
   6258..6379    +  polyA_signal   SV40 poly(A) signal: SV40 polyadenylation signal
   6419..6554    +  rep_origin     SV40 ori: SV40 origin of replication
   6575..6593    -  promoter       T7 promoter: promoter for bacteriophage T7 RNA polymerase
   6601..6756    +  CDS            lacZα (fragment): LacZα fragment of β-galactosidase; lacZ fragment
   6761..7189    +  rep_origin     f1 ori (sequence partly withheld): f1 bacteriophage origin of replication; arrow indicates direction of (+) strand synthesis
   7242..7346    +  promoter       AmpR promoter: bla
   7347..8207    +  CDS            AmpR: β-lactamase; bla; confers resistance to ampicillin, carbenicillin, and related antibiotics
   8378..8966    +  rep_origin     ori: high-copy-number ColE1/pMB1/pBR322/pUC origin of replication
   9149..9241    +  CDS            lacI (fragment): lac repressor; lacI; The lac repressor binds to the lac operator to inhibit transcription in E. coli. This inhibition can be relieved by adding lactose or isopropyl-β-D-thiogalactopyranoside (IPTG).
   9254..9275    +  protein_bind   CAP binding site: CAP binding activates transcription in the presence of cAMP. E. coli catabolite activator protein
   9290..9320    +  promoter       lac promoter: promoter for the E. coli lac operon
   9328..9344    +  protein_bind   lac operator: The lac repressor binds to the lac operator to inhibit transcription in E. coli. This inhibition can be relieved by adding lactose or isopropyl-β-D-thiogalactopyranoside (IPTG). lac repressor encoded by lacI
   9389..9407    +  promoter       T3 promoter: promoter for bacteriophage T3 RNA polymerase
