[The description below was written by a language model from this plasmid's Addgene catalogue record and pLannotate feature annotations shown in this document.]
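Description:
TFORF1371 is a third-generation-style, self-inactivating lentiviral expression plasmid built on the pLX_TRC317 backbone. It carries the human zinc-finger transcription factor ZNF140 as an open reading frame for overexpression in mammalian cells. It belongs to a large barcoded transcription factor ORF collection in which each clone carries a unique 24-bp barcode, so that the factor can be identified by sequencing in pooled screens such as directed-differentiation screens. In bacteria the plasmid is maintained through a high-copy ColE1/pUC-type origin and selected with ampicillin (β-lactamase). An f1 origin and remnants of a lac/T7/T3 cloning region are also present in the backbone. The depositor warns that the plasmid can recombine, which is common for LTR-containing vectors.

The viral genome is transcribed from an RSV promoter fused to a truncated HIV-1 5' LTR. This is followed by the Ψ packaging signal with a gag fragment, the Rev response element for nuclear export of the full-length RNA, and a cPPT/CTS element that aids nuclear import. An SV40 early promoter/origin drives puromycin N-acetyltransferase for selection of transduced cells. Downstream, the EF-1α promoter drives the ZNF140 ORF. The automated annotation recognises only the first part of the ORF as ZNF140, although the catalogue lists an insert of about 1.2 kb that corresponds to several transcript isoforms. The barcode itself is not annotated in the feature table. A WPRE enhances transcript expression ahead of the ΔU3 3' LTR, which inactivates LTR promoter activity after integration, and an SV40 polyadenylation signal lies beyond it. Packaging requires helper plasmids supplied in trans.
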