Addgene plasmid #141821: TFORF1371
Purpose: Lentiviral vector for overexpressing transcription factor ORFs with unique 24-bp barcodes. Barcodes facilitate identification of transcription factors in pooled screens.
Depositing lab: Feng Zhang. Depositing organization: Broad Institute. Publication: A transcription factor atlas of directed differentiation. Joung J, Ma S, Tay T, Geiger-Schuller KR, Kirchgatterer PC, Verdine VK, Guo B, Arias-Garcia MA, Allen WE, Singh A, Kuksenko O, Abudayyeh OO, Gootenberg JS, Fu Z, Macrae RK, Buenrostro JD, Regev A, Zhang F. Cell. 2023 Jan 5;186(1):209-229.e26. doi: 10.1016/j.cell.2022.11.026. PubMed 36608654.
Backbone
  Vector backbone: pLX_TRC317
  Backbone manufacturer: Broad Institute Genetic Perturbation Platform
  Backbone size w/o insert (bp): 8264
  Vector type: Mammalian Expression, Lentiviral
  Selectable markers: Puromycin
Growth in bacteria
  Bacterial resistance: Ampicillin, 100 μg/mL
  Growth temperature: 30°C
  Growth strain: NEB Stable
  Copy number: High Copy
Gene/Insert
  Gene/Insert name: ZNF140
  Species: H. sapiens (human)
  Insert size (bp): 1166
  Entrez Gene: ZNF140 (a.k.a. pHZ-39)
  Promoter: EF1a
  Cloning method: Unknown
  Sequencing primers: 5′ GGGTGGAGACTGAAGTTAGGCCAG; 3′ CACATAGCGTAAAAGGAGCAACATAG
Terms and licenses: Academic/Nonprofit Terms; Industry Terms: Not Available to Industry
Depositor comments: XM_017019925,NM_001300776,NM_001300778,XM_011534840,XM_017019924,ENST00000544426 . The transcription factor ORF portion of this plasmid was synthesized by Genewiz. Please test multiple small colonies in case of plasmid recombination. To make this collection available in a timely manner, a portion of this collection was not fully sequenced by Addgene. If an Addgene verified full plasmid sequence is not available, please contact us prior to placing an order to request the full sequence.
How to cite: TFORF1371 was a gift from Feng Zhang (Addgene plasmid # 141821 ; http://n2t.net/addgene:141821 ; RRID:Addgene_141821)
