>Addgene plasmid #141821 | TFORF1371 | depositor partial sequence | sequence record 277600 | Insert
ACCGCCACCATGGAAAGAATTCTAAGTCAAGGCCCTGTGTATTCCAGTTTTAAAGGAGGCTGGAAATGCA
AGGATCATACTGAGATGCTGCAAGAAAATCAGGGATGTATTAGGAAAGTAACAGTCTCTCATCAAGAAGC
CCTGGCTCAACATATGAATATCAGTACTGTGGAGAGGCCCTATGGATGCCATGAATGTGGAAAAACTTTT
GGTCGACGCTTTTCCCTGGTGTTACACCAGAGGACTCATACTGGAGAGAAACCATATGCATGTAAGGAAT
GTGGCAAAACCTTTAGCCAGATTTCAAACCTTGTGAAACACCAAATGATACATACTGGAAAGAAACCCCA
TGAGTGTAAGGACTGTAATAAAACATTCAGTTACCTTTCATTTCTTATTGAACACCAGAGAACGCACACT
GGGGAGAAACCTTATGAATGTACTGAGTGTGGAAAGGCCTTTAGCCGTGCCTCCAACCTCACTCGACATC
AAAGAATTCACATAGGAAAGAAACAATATATATGTAGGAAATGTGGTAAAGCATTTAGCAGTGGCTCAGA
ACTCATTCGCCACCAGATTACACATACTGGAGAGAAACCTTATGAATGCATTGAATGTGGGAAGGCATTT
CGCCGTTTCTCACACCTTACTCGACATCAGAGCATCCATACAACCAAAACCCCGTATGAATGTAATGAAT
GTAGGAAAGCTTTCCGTTGTCACTCATTCCTTATTAAACATCAGAGAATTCATGCTGGAGAAAAGCTCTA
TGAATGTGATGAATGTGGTAAAGTTTTCACTTGGCATGCATCCCTTATTCAACATACGAAGAGTCACACT
GGAGAGAAACCCTATGCGTGTGCTGAATGTGATAAAGCCTTCAGCCGGAGCTTTTCCCTCATTCTACATC
AGAGAACTCATACTGGAGAGAAACCCTATGTATGTAAGGTATGCAACAAATCCTTCAGCTGGAGCTCAAA
CCTTGCTAAACATCAGAGGACACACACTCTTGACAACCCCTATGAATATGAAAATTCATTTAATTACCAC
TCATTCCTTACTGAACACCAGTAGTAATGAACTAGTCCGTAACTTGAAAGTATTTCGATTTCTTGGCTTT
ATATATCTTGTGGAAAGGACGAAGCGACGTTCATTGGTGTCCGTAA
