>Addgene plasmid #141821 | TFORF1371 | depositor partial sequence | sequence record 277601 | Barcode
AGCGACGTTCATTGGTGTCCGTAA
